Addgene plasmid #50549: pBL6
Purpose: Expresses mCherry under the PLtetO-1 promoter
Depositing lab: Jeffrey Tabor. Depositing organization: Rice University. Publication: Characterizing bacterial gene circuit dynamics with optically programmed gene expression signals. Olson EJ, Hartsough LA, Landry BP, Shroff R, Tabor JJ. Nat Methods. 2014 Mar 9. doi: 10.1038/nmeth.2884. PubMed 24608181.
Backbone
  Vector backbone: pSB4A3
  Backbone manufacturer: Registry of Standard Biological Parts
  Backbone size w/o insert (bp): 3296
  Total vector size (bp): 4242
  Vector type: Bacterial Expression, Synthetic Biology
Growth in bacteria
  Bacterial resistance: Ampicillin, 100 μg/mL
  Growth temperature: 37°C
  Growth strain: Top10
  Copy number: Low Copy
Gene/Insert
  Gene/Insert name: mCherry
  Species: Synthetic
  Insert size (bp): 946
Terms and licenses: Academic/Nonprofit Terms; Industry Terms: Not Available to Industry
Depositor comments: Note: Addgene's quality control sequencing found a few mismatches compared to the depositor's full sequence, but they should not affect plasmid function.
How to cite: pBL6 was a gift from Jeffrey Tabor (Addgene plasmid # 50549 ; http://n2t.net/addgene:50549 ; RRID:Addgene_50549)
