[The description below was written by a language model from this plasmid's Addgene catalogue record and pLannotate feature annotations shown in this document.]
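Description:
pBL6 is a low-copy bacterial expression plasmid of about 4.2 kb built on the pSB4A3 BioBrick-style backbone from the Registry of Standard Biological Parts, intended for synthetic biology work in E. coli. It replicates from the pSC101 origin, which depends on the plasmid-encoded Rep101 (RepA) initiator protein and keeps copy number low. Selection is by ampicillin through a β-lactamase gene driven by its native bla promoter and followed by a lambda t0 terminator. Additional terminators, including a his operon terminator fragment and a putative bacterial terminator, flank the cloning region and help insulate the insert from transcription originating in the backbone, and the reverse.

The payload is a compact reporter cassette of roughly 950 bp in which the monomeric, fast-maturing red fluorescent protein mCherry is transcribed from the PLtetO-1 promoter, with transcription stopped downstream by the rrnB T1 and T7Te terminators. PLtetO-1 is a modified phage lambda PL promoter carrying tet operator sites, so it is strong when unoccupied and tightly repressed when TetR is bound. No tetR gene is annotated on this plasmid, so regulated behaviour would require TetR supplied from the host strain or from another plasmid, and in its absence expression should be constitutive.

The construct serves as a fluorescent readout of PLtetO-1 activity, and therefore of TetR levels. This fits the associated study, which characterised bacterial gene circuit dynamics using optically programmed gene expression signals. The repository notes a few mismatches between its quality-control sequencing and the depositor's full sequence, which are not expected to affect function.
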