Features (pLannotate 1.2.2; 11 found; start..end, strand, type, name):
      1..48      +  terminator     his operon terminator (fragment): This putative transcriptin terminator from the E. coli his operon has a 2-bp deletion introduced during synthesis. Its efficiency has not been determined.
    351..1301    -  CDS            Rep101: RepA protein needed for replication with the pSC101 origin; rep101
   1349..1571    -  rep_origin     pSC101 ori: low-copy replication origin that requires the Rep101 protein
   2063..2157    -  terminator     lambda t0 terminator: transcription terminator from phage lambda
   2187..3047    -  CDS            AmpR: β-lactamase; bla; confers resistance to ampicillin, carbenicillin, and related antibiotics
   3048..3152    -  promoter       AmpR promoter: bla
   3239..3282    -  terminator     bacterial terminator: putative bacterial transcription terminator
   3303..3330    -  terminator     T7Te terminator: phage T7 early transcription terminator
   3346..3417    -  terminator     rrnB T1 terminator: transcription terminator T1 from the E. coli rrnB gene
   3429..4136    -  CDS            mCherry: mCherry is a basic (constitutively fluorescent) red fluorescent protein published in 2004, derived from Discosoma sp.. It is reported to be a very rapidly-maturing monomer with low acid sensitivity.
   4165..4238    -  promoter       PLtetO-1 promoter: modified phage lambda PL promoter with tet operator sites (Lutz and Bujard, 1997)
>Addgene plasmid #50549 | pBL6 | depositor full sequence | sequence record 79909 | pBL6 sequence 4242 bps
AAGGGCAAGGTGTCACCACCCTGCCCTTTTTCTTTAAAACCGAAAAGATTACTTCGCGTTATGCAGGCTT
CCTCGCTCACTGACTCGCTGCGCTCGGTCGTTCGGCTGCGGCGAGCGGTATCAGCTCACTCAAAGGCGGT
AATCTCGAGGTTACATTGTCGATCTGTTCATGGTGAACAGCTTTAAATGCACCAAAAACTCGTAAAAGCT
CTGATGTATCTATCTTTTTTACACCGTTTTCATCTGTGCATATGGACAGTTTTCCCTTTGATATCTAACG
GTGAACAGTTGTTCTACTTTTGTTTGTTAGTCTTGATGCTTCACTGATAGATACAAGAGCCATAAGAACC
TCAGATCCTTCCGTATTTAGCCAGTATGTTCTCTAGTGTGGTTCGTTGTTTTTGCGTGAGCCATGAGAAC
GAACCATTGAGATCATGCTTACTTTGCATGTCACTCAAAAATTTTGCCTCAAAACTGGTGAGCTGAATTT
TTGCAGTTAAAGCATCGTGTAGTGTTTTTCTTAGTCCGTTACGTAGGTAGGAATCTGATGTAATGGTTGT
TGGTATTTTGTCACCATTCATTTTTATCTGGTTGTTCTCAAGTTCGGTTACGAGATCCATTTGTCTATCT
AGTTCAACTTGGAAAATCAACGTATCAGTCGGGCGGCCTCGCTTATCAACCACCAATTTCATATTGCTGT
AAGTGTTTAAATCTTTACTTATTGGTTTCAAAACCCATTGGTTAAGCCTTTTAAACTCATGGTAGTTATT
TTCAAGCATTAACATGAACTTAAATTCATCAAGGCTAATCTCTATATTTGCCTTGTGAGTTTTCTTTTGT
GTTAGTTCTTTTAATAACCACTCATAAATCCTCATAGAGTATTTGTTTTCAAAAGACTTAACATGTTCCA
GATTATATTTTATGAATTTTTTTAACTGGAAAAGATAAGGCAATATCTCTTCACTAAAAACTAATTCTAA
TTTTTCGCTTGAGAACTTGGCATAGTTTGTCCACTGGAAAATCTCAAAGCCTTTAACCAAAGGATTCCTG
ATTTCCACAGTTCTCGTCATCAGCTCTCTGGTTGCTTTAGCTAATACACCATAAGCATTTTCCCTACTGA
TGTTCATCATCTGAGCGTATTGGTTATAAGTGAACGATACCGTCCGTTCTTTCCTTGTAGGGTTTTCAAT
CGTGGGGTTGAGTAGTGCCACACAGCATAAAATTAGCTTGGTTTCATGCTCCGTTAAGTCATAGCGACTA
ATCGCTAGTTCATTTGCTTTGAAAACAACTAATTCAGACATACATCTCAATTGGTCTAGGTGATTTTAAT
CACTATACCAATTGAGATGGGCTAGTCAATGATAATTACATGTCCTTTTCCTTTGAGTTGTGGGTATCTG
TAAATTCTGCTAGACCTTTGCTGGAAAACTTGTAAATTCTGCTAGACCCTCTGTAAATTCCGCTAGACCT
TTGTGTGTTTTTTTTGTTTATATTCAAGTGGTTATAATTTATAGAATAAAGAAAGAATAAAAAAAGATAA
AAAGAATAGATCCCAGCCCTGTGTATAACTCACTACTTTAGTCAGTTCCGCAGTATTACAAAAGGATGTC
GCAAACGCTGTTTGCTCCTCTACAAAACAGACCTTAAAACCCTAAAGGCTTAAGTAGCACCCTCGCAAGC
TCGGGCAAATCGCTGAATATTCCTTTTGTCTCCGACCATCAGGCACCTGAGTCGCTGTCTTTTTCGTGAC
ATTCAGTTCGCTGCGCTCACGGCTCTGGCAGTGAATGGGGGTAAATGGCACTACAGGCGCCTTTTATGGA
TTCATGCAAGGAAACTACCCATAATACAAGAAAAGCCCGTCACGGGCTTCTCAGGGCGTTTTATGGCGGG
TCTGCTATGTGGTGCTATCTGACTTTTTGCTGTTCAGCAGTTCCTGCCCTCTGATTTTCCAGTCTGACCA
CTTCGGATTATCCCGTGACAGGTCATTCAGACTGGCTAATGCACCCAGTAAGGCAGCGGTATCATCAACA
GGCTTACCCGTCTTACTGTCCCTAGTGCTTGGATTCTCACCAATAAAAAACGCCCGGCGGCAACCGAGCG
TTCTGAACAAATCCAGATGGAGTTCTGAGGTCATTACTGGATCTATCAACAGGAGTCCAAGCGAGCTCGT
AAACTTGGTCTGACAGTTACCAATGCTTAATCAGTGAGGCACCTATCTCAGCGATCTGTCTATTTCGTTC
ATCCATAGTTGCCTGACTCCCCGTCGTGTAGATAACTACGATACGGGAGGGCTTACCATCTGGCCCCAGT
GCTGCAATGATACCGCGAGACCCACGCTCACCGGCTCCAGATTTATCAGCAATAAACCAGCCAGCCGGAA
GGGCCGAGCGCAGAAGTGGTCCTGCAACTTTATCCGCCTCCATCCAGTCTATTAATTGTTGCCGGGAAGC
TAGAGTAAGTAGTTCGCCAGTTAATAGTTTGCGCAACGTTGTTGCCATTGCTACAGGCATCGTGGTGTCA
CGCTCGTCGTTTGGTATGGCTTCATTCAGCTCCGGTTCCCAACGATCAAGGCGAGTTACATGATCCCCCA
TGTTGTGCAAAAAAGCGGTTAGCTCCTTCGGTCCTCCGATCGTTGTCAGAAGTAAGTTGGCCGCAGTGTT
ATCACTCATGGTTATGGCAGCACTGCATAATTCTCTTACTGTCATGCCATCCGTAAGATGCTTTTCTGTG
ACTGGTGAGTACTCAACCAAGTCATTCTGAGAATAGTGTATGCGGCGACCGAGTTGCTCTTGCCCGGCGT
CAATACGGGATAATACCGCGCCACATAGCAGAACTTTAAAAGTGCTCATCATTGGAAAACGTTCTTCGGG
GCGAAAACTCTCAAGGATCTTACCGCTGTTGAGATCCAGTTCGATGTAACCCACTCGTGCACCCAACTGA
TCTTCAGCATCTTTTACTTTCACCAGCGTTTCTGGGTGAGCAAAAACAGGAAGGCAAAATGCCGCAAAAA
AGGGAATAAGGGCGACACGGAAATGTTGAATACTCATACTCTTCCTTTTTCAATATTATTGAAGCATTTA
TCAGGGTTATTGTCTCATGAGCGGATACATATTTGAATGTATTTAGAAAAATAAACAAATAGGGGTTCCG
CGCACATTTCCCATGGTGCCACCTGACGTCTAAGAAACCATTATTATCATGACATTAACCTATAAAAATA
GGCGTATCACGAGGCAGAATTTCAGATAAAAAAAATCCTTAGCTTTCGCTAAGGATGATTTCTGGAATTC
GCAGAGTATAAACGCAGAAAGGCCCACCCGAAGGTGAGCCAGTGTGACTCTAGTAGAGAGCGTTCACCGA
CAAACAACAGATAAAACGAAAGGCCCAGTCTTTCGACTGAGCCTTTCGTTTTATTTGATGCCTGGTTACT
TGTACAGCTCGTCCATGCCGCCGGTGGAGTGGCGGCCCTCGGCGCGTTCGTACTGTTCCACGATGGTGTA
GTCCTCGTTGTGGGAGGTGATGTCCAACTTGATGTTGACGTTGTAGGCGCCGGGCAGCTGCACGGGCTTC
TTGGCCTTGTAGGTGGTCTTGACCTCAGCGTCGTAGTGGCCGCCGTCCTTCAGCTTCAGCCTCTGCTTGA
TCTCGCCCTTCAGGGCGCCGTCCTCGGGGTACATCCGCTCGGAGGAGGCCTCCCAGCCCATGGTCTTCTT
CTGCATTACGGGGCCGTCGGAGGGGAAGTTGGTGCCGCGCAGCTTCACCTTGTAGATGAACTCGCCGTCC
TGCAGGGAGGAGTCCTGGGTCACGGTCACCACGCCGCCGTCCTCGAAGTTCATCACGCGCTCCCACTTGA
AGCCCTCGGGGAAGGACAGCTTCAAGTAGTCGGGGATGTCGGCGGGGTGCTTCACGTAGGCCTTGGAGCC
GTACATGAACTGAGGGGACAGGATGTCCCAGGCGAAGGGCAGGGGGCCACCCTTGGTCACCTTCAGCTTG
GCGGTCTGGGTGCCCTCGTAGGGGCGGCCCTCGCCCTCGCCCTCGATCTCGAACTCGTGGCCGTTCACGG
AGCCCTCCATGTGCACCTTGAAGCGCATGAACTCCTTGATGATGGCCATGTTATCCTCCTCGCCCTTGCT
CACCATGGGTACCTTTCTCCTCTTTAATGAATTCGGTCAGTGCGTCCTGCTGATGTGCTCAGTATCTCTA
TCACTGATAGGGATGTCAATCTCTATCACTGATAGGGATACT
