>Addgene plasmid #50549 | pBL6 | addgene partial sequence | sequence record 90397 | mCherry-R 5'-TTGGTCACCTTCAGCTTGG-3'
GGCGGCCCTCGCCCTCGCCCTCGATCTCGAACTCGTGGCCGTTCACGGAGCCCTCCATGTGCACCTTGAA
GCGCATGAACTCCTTGATGATGGCCATGTTATCCTCCTCGCCCTTGCTCACCATGGGTACCTTTCTCCTC
TTTAATGAATTCGGTCAGTGCGTCCTGCTGATGTGCTCAGTATCTCTATCACTGATAGGGATGTCAATCT
CTATCACTGATAGGGATACTAAGGGCAAGGTGTCACCACCCTGCCCTTTTTCTTTAAAACCGAAAAGATT
ACTTCGCGTTATGCAGGCTTCCTCGCTCACTGACTCGCTGCGCTCGGTCGTTCGGCTGCGGCGAGCGGTA
TCAGCTCACTCAAAGGCGGTAATCTCGAGGTTACATTGTCGATCTGTTCATGGTGAACAGCTTTGAATGC
ACCAAAAACTCGTAAAAGCTCTGATGTATCTATCTTTTTTACACCGTTTTCATCTGTGCATATGGACAGT
TTTCCCTTTGATATGTAACGGTGAACAGTTGTTCTACTTTTGTTTGTTAGTCTTGATGCTTCACTGATAG
ATACAAGAGCCATAAGAACCTCAGATCCTTCCGTATTTAGCCAGTATGTTCTCTAGTGTGGTTCGTTGTT
TTTGCGTGAGCCATGAGAACGAACCATTGAGATCATACTTACTTTGCATGTCACTCAAAAATTTTGCCTC
AAAACTGGTGAGCTGAATTTTTGCAGTTAAAGCATCGTGTAGTGTTTTTCTTAGTCCGTTATGTAGGTAG
GAATCTGATGTAATGGTTGTTGGTATTTTGTCACCATTCATTTTTATCTGGTTGTTCTCAAGTTCGGTTA
CGAGATCCATTTGTCTATCTAGTTCAACTTGGAAAA
