>Addgene plasmid #50549 | pBL6 | addgene partial sequence | sequence record 90399 | ColE1-Rev 5'-CCCGAAGGTGAGCCAGTGTGACTCTAG-3'
CCGTAACAAACAACAGATAAAACGAAAGGCCCAGTCTTTCGACTGAGCCTTTCGTTTTATTTGATGCCTG
GTTACTTGTACAGCTCGTCCATGCCGCCGGTGGAGTGGCGGCCCTCGGCGCGTTCGTACTGTTCCACGAT
GGTGTAGTCCTCGTTGTGGGAGGTGATGTCCAACTTGATGTTGACGTTGTAGGCGCCGGGCAGCTGCACG
GGCTTCTTGGCCTTGTAGGTGGTCTTGACCTCAGCGTCGTAGTGGCCGCCGTCCTTCAGCTTCAGCCTCT
GCTTGATCTCGCCCTTCAGGGCGCCGTCCTCGGGGTACATCCGCTCGGAGGAGGCCTCCCAGCCCATGGT
CTTCTTCTGCATTACGGGGCCGTCGGAGGGGAAGTTGGTGCCGCGCAGCTTCACCTTGTAGATGAACTCG
CCGTCCTGCAGGGAGGAGTCCTGGGTCACGGTCACCACGCCGCCGTCCTCGAAGTTCATCACGCGCTCCC
ACTTGAAGCCCTCGGGGAAGGACAGCTTCAAGTAGTCGGGGATGTCGGCGGGGTGCTTCACGTAGGCCTT
GGAGCCGTACATGAACTGAGGGGACAGGATGTCCCAGGCGAAGGGCAGGGGGCCACCCTTGGTCACCTTC
AGCTTGGCGGTCTGGGTGCCCTCGTAGGGGCGGCCCTCGCCCTCGCCCTCGATCTCGAACTCGTGGCCGT
TCACGGAGCCCTCCATGTGCACCTTGAAGCGCATGAACTCCTTGATGATGGCCATGTTATCCTCCTCGCC
CTTGCTCACCATGGGTACCTTTCTCCTCTTTAATGAATTCGGTCAGTGCGTCCTGCTGATGTGCTCAGTA
TCTCTATCACTGATAGGGATGTCAATCTCTATCACTGATAGGGATACTAAGGGCAAGGTGTCACCACCCT
GCCC
